>Addgene plasmid #125715 | pLX_TRC209 | addgene full sequence | sequence record 247125 | Addgene NGS Result
GCCACAAGTTCAGCGTGTCTGGCGAGGGCGAGGGCGATGCCACCTACGGCAAGCTGACCCTGAAGTTCAT
CTGCACCACCGGCAAGCTGCCCGTGCCCTGGCCCACCCTCGTGACCACCCTGACCTACGGCGTGCAGTGC
TTCAGCCGCTACCCCGACCACATGAAGCAGCACGACTTCTTCAAGTCCGCCATGCCCGAAGGCTACGTCC
AGGAGCGCACCATCTTCTTCAAGGACGACGGCAACTACAAGACCCGCGCCGAGGTGAAGTTCGAGGGCGA
CACCCTGGTGAACCGCATCGAGCTGAAGGGCATCGACTTCAAGGAGGACGGCAACATCCTGGGGCACAAG
CTGGAGTACAACTACAACAGCCACAACGTCTATATCATGGCCGACAAGCAGAAGAACGGCATCAAGGCGA
ACTTCAAGATCCGCCACAACATCGAGGACGGCAGCGTGCAGCTCGCCGACCACTACCAGCAGAACACCCC
CATCGGCGACGGCCCCGTGCTGCTGCCCGACAACCACTACCTGAGCACCCAGTCCGCCCTGAGCAAAGAC
CCCAACGAGAAGCGCGATCACATGGTCCTGCTGGAGTTCGTGACCGCCGCCGGGATCACTCTCGGCATGG
ACGAGCTGTACAAGTCCTAACTCGAGACGCGTTAAGTCGACAATCAACCTCTGGATTACAAAATTTGTGA
AAGATTGACTGGTATTCTTAACTATGTTGCTCCTTTTACGCTATGTGGATACGCTGCTTTAATGCCTTTG
TATCATGCTATTGCTTCCCGTATGGCTTTCATTTTCTCCTCCTTGTATAAATCCTGGTTGCTGTCTCTTT
ATGAGGAGTTGTGGCCCGTTGTCAGGCAACGTGGCGTGGTGTGCACTGTGTTTGCTGACGCAACCCCCAC
TGGTTGGGGCATTGCCACCACCTGTCAGCTCCTTTCCGGGACTTTCGCTTTCCCCCTCCCTATTGCCACG
GCGGAACTCATCGCCGCCTGCCTTGCCCGCTGCTGGACAGGGGCTCGGCTGTTGGGCACTGACAATTCCG
TGGTGTTGTCGGGGAAATCATCGTCCTTTCCTTGGCTGCTCGCCTGTGTTGCCACCTGGATTCTGCGCGG
GACGTCCTTCTGCTACGTCCCTTCGGCCCTCAATCCAGCGGACCTTCCTTCCCGCGGCCTGCTGCCGGCT
CTGCGGCCTCTTCCGCGTCTTCGCCTTCGCCCTCAGACGAGTCGGATCTCCCTTTGGGCCGCCTCCCCGC
GTCGACTTTAAGACCAATGACTTACAAGGCAGCTGTAGATCTTAGCCACTTTTTAAAAGAAAAGGGGGGA
CTGGAAGGGCTAATTCACTCCCAACGAAGACAAGATCTGCTTTTTGCTTGTACTGGGTCTCTCTGGTTAG
ACCAGATCTGAGCCTGGGAGCTCTCTGGCTAACTAGGGAACCCACTGCTTAAGCCTCAATAAAGCTTGCC
TTGAGTGCTTCAAGTAGTGTGTGCCCGTCTGTTGTGTGACTCTGGTAACTAGAGATCCCTCAGACCCTTT
TAGTCAGTGTGGAAAATCTCTAGCAGTACGTATAGTAGTTCATGTCATCTTATTATTCAGTATTTATAAC
TTGCAAAGAAATGAATATCAGAGAGTGAGAGGAACTTGTTTATTGCAGCTTATAATGGTTACAAATAAAG
CAATAGCATCACAAATTTCACAAATAAAGCATTTTTTTCACTGCATTCTAGTTGTGGTTTGTCCAAACTC
ATCAATGTATCTTATCATGTCTGGCTCTAGCTATCCCGCCCCTAACTCCGCCCATCCCGCCCCTAACTCC
GCCCAGTTCCGCCCATTCTCCGCCCCATGGCTGACTAATTTTTTTTATTTATGCAGAGGCCGAGGCCGCC
TCGGCCTCTGAGCTATTCCAGAAGTAGTGAGGAGGCTTTTTTGGAGGCCTAGGGACGTACCCAATTCGCC
CTATAGTGAGTCGTATTACGCGCGCTCACTGGCCGTCGTTTTACAACGTCGTGACTGGGAAAACCCTGGC
GTTACCCAACTTAATCGCCTTGCAGCACATCCCCCTTTCGCCAGCTGGCGTAATAGCGAAGAGGCCCGCA
CCGATCGCCCTTCCCAACAGTTGCGCAGCCTGAATGGCGAATGGG
[124 nt withheld, positions 2146-2269]
C
[91 nt withheld, positions 2271-2361]
A
[49 nt withheld, positions 2363-2411]
CCTTTGACGTTGGAGTCCACGTTCTTT
[37 nt withheld, positions 2439-2475]
ACCCTATCTCGGTCTATTCTTTTGATTTATAAGGGATTTTGCCGATTTCGGCCTATTGGTTAAAAAATGA
GCTGATTTAACAAAAATTTAACGCGAATTTTAACAAAATATTAACGCTTACAATTTAGGTGGCACTTTTC
GGGGAAATGTGCGCGGAACCCCTATTTGTTTATTTTTCTAAATACATTCAAATATGTATCCGCTCATGAG
ACAATAACCCTGATAAATGCTTCAATAATATTGAAAAAGGAAGAGTATGAGTATTCAACATTTCCGTGTC
GCCCTTATTCCCTTTTTTGCGGCATTTTGCCTTCCTGTTTTTGCTCACCCAGAAACGCTGGTGAAAGTAA
AAGATGCTGAAGATCAGTTGGGTGCACGAGTGGGTTACATCGAACTGGATCTCAACAGCGGTAAGATCCT
TGAGAGTTTTCGCCCCGAAGAACGTTTTCCAATGATGAGCACTTTTAAAGTTCTGCTATGTGGCGCGGTA
TTATCCCGTATTGACGCCGGGCAAGAGCAACTCGGTCGCCGCATACACTATTCTCAGAATGACTTGGTTG
AGTACTCACCAGTCACAGAAAAGCATCTTACGGATGGCATGACAGTAAGAGAATTATGCAGTGCTGCCAT
AACCATGAGTGATAACACTGCGGCCAACTTACTTCTGACAACGATCGGAGGACCGAAGGAGCTAACCGCT
TTTTTGCACAACATGGGGGATCATGTAACTCGCCTTGATCGTTGGGAACCGGAGCTGAATGAAGCCATAC
CAAACGACGAGCGTGACACCACGATGCCTGTAGCAATGGCAACAACGTTGCGCAAACTATTAACTGGCGA
ACTACTTACTCTAGCTTCCCGGCAACAATTAATAGACTGGATGGAGGCGGATAAAGTTGCAGGACCACTT
CTGCGCTCGGCCCTTCCGGCTGGCTGGTTTATTGCTGATAAATCTGGAGCCGGTGAGCGTGGGTCTCGCG
GTATCATTGCAGCACTGGGGCCAGATGGTAAGCCCTCCCGTATCGTAGTTATCTACACGACGGGGAGTCA
GGCAACTATGGATGAACGAAATAGACAGATCGCTGAGATAGGTGCCTCACTGATTAAGCATTGGTAACTG
TCAGACCAAGTTTACTCATATATACTTTAGATTGATTTAAAACTTCATTTTTAATTTAAAAGGATCTAGG
TGAAGATCCTTTTTGATAATCTCATGACCAAAATCCCTTAACGTGAGTTTTCGTTCCACTGAGCGTCAGA
CCCCGTAGAAAAGATCAAAGGATCTTCTTGAGATCCTTTTTTTCTGCGCGTAATCTGCTGCTTGCAAACA
AAAAAACCACCGCTACCAGCGGTGGTTTGTTTGCCGGATCAAGAGCCACCAACTCTTTTTCCGAAGGTAA
CTGGCTTCAGCAGAGCGCAGATACCAAATACTGTTCTTCTAGTGTAGCCGTAGTTAGGCCACCACTTCAA
GAACTCTGTAGCACCGCCTACATACCTCGCTCTGCTAATCCTGTTACCAGTGGCTGCTGCCAGTGGCGAT
AAGTCGTGTCTTACCGGGTTGGACTCAAGACGATAGTTACCGGATAAGGCGCAGCGGTCGGGCTGAACGG
GGGGTTCGTGCACACAGCCCAGCTTGGAGCGAACGACCTACACCGAACTGAGATACCTACAGCGTGAGCT
ATGAGAAAGCGCCACGCTTCCCGAAGGGAGAAAGGCGGACAGGTATCCGGTAAGCGGCAGGGTCGGAACA
GGAGAGCGCACGAGGGAGCTTCCAGGGGGAAACGCCTGGTATCTTTATAGTCCTGTCGGGTTTCGCCACC
TCTGACTTGAGCGTCGATTTTTGTGATGCTCGTCAGGGGGGCGGAGCCTATGGAAAAACGCCAGCAACGC
GGCCTTTTTACGGTTCCTGGCCTTTTGCTGGCCTTTTGCTCACATGTTCTTTCCTGCGTTATCCCCTGAT
TCTGTGGATAACCGTATTACCGCCTTTGAGTGAGCTGATACCGCTCGCCGCAGCCGAACGACCGAGCGCA
GCGAGTCAGTGAGCGAGGAAGCGGAAGAGCGCCCAATACGCAAACCGCCTCTCCCCGCGCGTTGGCCGAT
TCATTAATGCAGCTGGCACGACAGGTTTCCCGACTGGAAAGCGGGCAGTGAGCGCAACGCAATTAATGTG
AGTTAGCTCACTCATTAGGCACCCCAGGCTTTACACTTTATGCTTCCGGCTCGTATGTTGTGTGGAATTG
TGAGCGGATAACAATTTCACACAGGAAACAGCTATGACCATGATTACGCCAAGCGCGCAATTAACCCTCA
CTAAAGGGAACAAAAGCTGGAGCTGCAAGCTTAATGTAGTCTTATGCAATACTCTTGTAGTCTTGCAACA
TGGTAACGATGAGTTAGCAACATGCCTTACAAGGAGAGAAAAAGCACCGTGCATGCCGATTGGTGGAAGT
AAGGTGGTACGATCGTGCCTTATTAGGAAGGCAACAGACGGGTCTGACATGGATTGGACGAACCACTGAA
TTGCCGCATTGCAGAGATATTGTATTTAAGTGCCTAGCTCGATACATAAACGGGTCTCTCTGGTTAGACC
AGATCTGAGCCTGGGAGCTCTCTGGCTAACTAGGGAACCCACTGCTTAAGCCTCAATAAAGCTTGCCTTG
AGTGCTTCAAGTAGTGTGTGCCCGTCTGTTGTGTGACTCTGGTAACTAGAGATCCCTCAGACCCTTTTAG
TCAGTGTGGAAAATCTCTAGCAGTGGCGCCCGAACAGGGACTTGAAAGCGAAAGGGAAACCAGAGGAGCT
CTCTCGACGCAGGACTCGGCTTGCTGAAGCGCGCACGGCAAGAGGCGAGGGGCGGCGACTGGTGAGTACG
CCAAAAATTTTGACTAGCGGAGGCTAGAAGGAGAGAGATGGGTGCGAGAGCGTCAGTATTAAGCGGGGGA
GAATTAGATCGCGATGGGAAAAAATTCGGTTAAGGCCAGGGGGAAAGAAAAAATATAAATTAAAACATAT
AGTATGGGCAAGCAGGGAGCTAGAACGATTCGCAGTTAATCCTGGCCTGTTAGAAACATCAGAAGGCTGT
AGACAAATACTGGGACAGCTACAACCATCCCTTCAGACAGGATCAGAAGAACTTAGATCATTATATAATA
CAGTAGCAACCCTCTATTGTGTGCATCAAAGGATAGAGATAAAAGACACCAAGGAAGCTTTAGACAAGAT
AGAGGAAGAGCAAAACAAAAGTAAGACCACCGCACAGCAAGCGGCCGCTGATCTTCAGACCTGGAGGAGG
AGATATGAGGGACAATTGGAGAAGTGAATTATATAAATATAAAGTAGTAAAAATTGAACCATTAGGAGTA
GCACCCACCAAGGCAAAGAGAAGAGTGGTGCAGAGAGAAAAAAGAGCAGTGGGAATAGGAGCTTTGTTCC
TTGGGTTCTTGGGAGCAGCAGGAAGCACTATGGGCGCAGCGTCAATGACGCTGACGGTACAGGCCAGACA
ATTATTGTCTGGTATAGTGCAGCAGCAGAACAATTTGCTGAGGGCTATTGAGGCGCAACAGCATCTGTTG
CAACTCACAGTCTGGGGCATCAAGCAGCTCCAGGCAAGAATCCTGGCTGTGGAAAGATACCTAAAGGATC
AACAGCTCCTGGGGATTTGGGGTTGCTCTGGAAAACTCATTTGCACCACTGCTGTGCCTTGGAATGCTAG
TTGGAGTAATAAATCTCTGGAACAGATTTGGAATCACACGACCTGGATGGAGTGGGACAGAGAAATTAAC
AATTACACAAGCTTAATACACTCCTTAATTGAAGAATCGCAAAACCAGCAAGAAAAGAATGAACAAGAAT
TATTGGAATTAGATAAATGGGCAAGTTTGTGGAATTGGTTTAACATAACAAATTGGCTGTGGTATATAAA
ATTATTCATAATGATAGTAGGAGGCTTGGTAGGTTTAAGAATAGTTTTTGCTGTACTTTCTATAGTGAAT
AGAGTTAGGCAGGGATATTCACCATTATCGTTTCAGACCCACCTCCCAACCCCGAGGGGACCCTTGCGCC
TTTTCCAAGGCAGCCCTGGGTTTGCGCAGGGACGCGGCTGCTCTGGGCGTGGTTCCGGGAAACGCAGCGG
CGCCGACCCTGGGTCTCGCACATTCTTCACGTCCGTTCGCAGCGTCACCCGGATCTTCGCCGCTACCCTT
GTGGGCCCCCCGGCGACGCTTCCTGCTCCGCCCCTAAGTCGGGAAGGTTCCTTGCGGTTCGCGGCGTGCC
GGACGTGACAAACGGAAGCCGCACGTCTCACTAGTACCCTCGCAGACGGACAGCGCCAGGGAGCAATGGC
AGCGCGCCGACCGCGATGGGCTGTGGCCAATAGCGGCTGCTCAGCAGGGCGCGCCGAGAGCAGCGGCCGG
GAAGGGGCGGTGCGGGAGGCGGGGTGTGGGGCGGTAGTGTGGGCCCTGTTCCTGCCCGCGCGGTGTTCCG
CATTCTGCAAGCCTCCGGAGCGCACGTCGGCAGTCGGCTCCCTCGTTGACCGAATCACCGACCTCTCTCC
CCAGGGGGTACCACCATGAAAAAGCCTGAACTCACCGCTACCTCTGTCGAGAAGTTTCTGATCGAAAAGT
TCGACAGCGTCTCCGACCTGATGCAGCTCTCCGAGGGCGAAGAATCTCGGGCTTTCAGCTTCGATGTGGG
AGGGCGTGGATATGTCCTGCGGGTGAATAGCTGCGCCGATGGTTTCTACAAAGATCGCTATGTTTATCGG
CACTTTGCATCCGCCGCTCTCCCTATTCCCGAAGTGCTTGACATTGGGGAGTTCAGCGAGAGCCTGACCT
ATTGCATCTCCCGCCGTGCACAGGGTGTCACCTTGCAAGACCTGCCTGAAACCGAACTGCCCGCTGTTCT
CCAGCCCGTCGCCGAGGCCATGGATGCCATCGCTGCCGCCGATCTTAGCCAGACCAGCGGGTTCGGCCCA
TTCGGACCTCAAGGAATCGGTCAATACACTACATGGCGCGATTTCATCTGCGCTATTGCTGATCCCCATG
TGTATCACTGGCAAACTGTGATGGACGACACCGTCAGTGCCTCCGTCGCCCAGGCTCTCGATGAGCTGAT
GCTTTGGGCCGAGGACTGCCCCGAAGTCCGGCACCTCGTGCACGCCGATTTCGGCTCCAACAATGTCCTG
ACCGACAATGGCCGCATAACAGCCGTCATTGACTGGAGCGAGGCCATGTTCGGGGATTCCCAATACGAGG
TCGCCAACATCTTCTTCTGGAGGCCCTGGTTGGCTTGTATGGAGCAGCAGACCCGCTACTTCGAGCGGAG
GCATCCCGAGCTTGCAGGATCTCCTCGGCTCCGGGCTTATATGCTCCGCATTGGTCTTGACCAACTCTAT
CAGAGCTTGGTTGACGGCAATTTCGATGATGCAGCTTGGGCTCAGGGTCGCTGCGACGCAATCGTCCGGT
CCGGAGCCGGGACTGTCGGGCGTACACAAATCGCCCGCAGAAGCGCTGCCGTCTGGACCGATGGCTGTGT
GGAAGTGCTCGCCGATAGTGGAAACAGACGCCCCAGCACTCGTCCTAGGGCAAAGGATCTGCAGTAATGA
GAATTCTAGATCTTGAGACAAATGGCAGTATTCATCCACAATTTTAAAAGAAAAGGGGGGATTGGGGGGT
ACAGTGCAGGGGAAAGAATAGTAGACATAATAGCAACAGACATACAAACTAAAGAATTACAAAAACAAAT
TACAAAAATTCAAAATTTTCGGGTTTATTACAGGGACAGCAGAGATCCACTTTGGCGCCGGCTCGAGGGG
GCCCGGGTGCAAAGATGGATAAAGTTTTAAACAGAGAGGAATCTTTGCAGCTAATGGACCTTCTAGGTCT
TGAAAGGAGTGGGAATTGGCTCCGGTGCCCGTCAGTGGGCAGAGCGCACATCGCCCACAGTCCCCGAGAA
GTTGGGGGGAGGGGTCGGCAATTGAACCGGTGCCTAGAGAAGGTGGCGCGGGGTAAACTGGGAAAGTGAT
GTCGTGTACTGGCTCCGCCTTTTTCCCGAGGGTGGGGGAGAACCGTATATAAGTGCAGTAGTCGCCGTGA
ACGTTCTTTTTCGCAACGGGTTTGCCGCCAGAACACAGGTAAGTGCCGTGTGTGGTTCCCGCGGGCCTGG
CCTCTTTACGGGTTATGGCCCTTGCGTGCCTTGAATTACTTCCACCTGGCTGCAGTACGTGATTCTTGAT
CCCGAGCTTCGGGTTGGAAGTGGGTGGGAGAGTTCGAGGCCTTGCGCTTAAGGAGCCCCTTCGCCTCGTG
CTTGAGTTGAGGCCTGGCCTGGGCGCTGGGGCCGCCGCGTGCGAATCTGGTGGCACCTTCGCGCCTGTCT
CGCTGCTTTCGATAAGTCTCTAGCCATTTAAAATTTTTGATGACCTGCTGCGACGCTTTTTTTCTGGCAA
GATAGTCTTGTAAATGCGGGCCAAGATCTGCACACTGGTATTTCGGTTTTTGGGGCCGCGGGCGGCGACG
GGGCCCGTGCGTCCCAGCGCACATGTTCGGCGAGGCGGGGCCTGCGAGCGCGGCCACCGAGAATCGGACG
GGGGTAGTCTCAAGCTGGCCGGCCTGCTCTGGTGCCTGGCCTCGCGCCGCCGTGTATCGCCCCGCCCTGG
GCGGCAAGGCTGGCCCGGTCGGCACCAGTTGCGTGAGCGGAAAGATGGCCGCTTCCCGGCCCTGCTGCAG
GGAGCTCAAAATGGAGGACGCGGCGCTCGGGAGAGCGGGCGGGTGAGTCACCCACACAAAGGAAAAGGGC
CTTTCCGTCCTCAGCCGTCGCTTCATGTGACTCCACGGAGTACCGGGCGCCGTCCAGGCACCTCGATTAG
TTCTCGAGCTTTTGGAGTACGTCGTCTTTAGGTTGGGGGGAGGGGTTTTATGCGATGGAGTTTCCCCACA
CTGAGTGGGTGGAGACTGAAGTTAGGCCAGCTTGGCACTTGATGTAATTCTCCTTGGAATTTGCCCTTTT
TGAGTTTGGATCTTGGTTCATTCTCAAGCCTCAGACAGTGGTTCAAAGTTTTTTTCTTCCATTTCAGGTG
TCGTGAGGGATCCACCATGGTGAGCAAGGGCGAGGAGCTGTTCACCGGGGTGGTGCCCATCCTGGTCGAG
CTGGACGGCGACGTAAACG
Features (pLannotate 1.2.2; 28 found; start..end, strand, type, name):
    672..1260    +  misc_feature   WPRE: woodchuck hepatitis virus posttranscriptional regulatory element
   1311..1330    +  misc_feature   cPPT/CTS (fragment): central polypurine tract and central termination sequence of HIV-1
   1332..1565    +  LTR            3' LTR (ΔU3): self-inactivating 3' long terminal repeat (LTR) from HIV-1
   1643..1764    +  polyA_signal   SV40 poly(A) signal: SV40 polyadenylation signal
   1804..1939    +  rep_origin     SV40 ori: SV40 origin of replication
   1960..1978    -  promoter       T7 promoter: promoter for bacteriophage T7 RNA polymerase
   1986..2141    +  CDS            lacZα (fragment): LacZα fragment of β-galactosidase; lacZ fragment
   2146..2574    +  rep_origin     f1 ori (sequence partly withheld): f1 bacteriophage origin of replication; arrow indicates direction of (+) strand synthesis
   2627..2731    +  promoter       AmpR promoter: bla
   2732..3592    +  CDS            AmpR: β-lactamase; bla; confers resistance to ampicillin, carbenicillin, and related antibiotics
   3763..4351    +  rep_origin     ori: high-copy-number ColE1/pMB1/pBR322/pUC origin of replication
   4534..4626    +  CDS            lacI (fragment): lac repressor; lacI; The lac repressor binds to the lac operator to inhibit transcription in E. coli. This inhibition can be relieved by adding lactose or isopropyl-β-D-thiogalactopyranoside (IPTG).
   4639..4660    +  protein_bind   CAP binding site: CAP binding activates transcription in the presence of cAMP. E. coli catabolite activator protein
   4675..4705    +  promoter       lac promoter: promoter for the E. coli lac operon
   4713..4729    +  protein_bind   lac operator: The lac repressor binds to the lac operator to inhibit transcription in E. coli. This inhibition can be relieved by adding lactose or isopropyl-β-D-thiogalactopyranoside (IPTG). lac repressor encoded by lacI
   4774..4792    +  promoter       T3 promoter: promoter for bacteriophage T3 RNA polymerase
   4820..5046    +  promoter       RSV promoter: Rous sarcoma virus enhancer/promoter
   5047..5227    +  LTR            5' LTR (truncated): truncated 5' long terminal repeat (LTR) from HIV-1
   5274..5399    +  misc_feature   HIV-1 Ψ: packaging signal of human immunodeficiency virus type 1
   5383..5746    +  CDS            HIV-1 gag (fragment): gag protein from human immunodeficiency virus 1; gag
   5892..6125    +  misc_feature   RRE: The Rev response element (RRE) of HIV-1 allows for Rev-dependent mRNA export from the nucleus to the cytoplasm.
   6502..6528    +  CDS            Rev (fragment): human immunodeficiency virus 1 (HIV-1) Rev protein; rev; enhances nuclear export of unspliced and incompletely spliced viral mRNAs
   6529..7029    +  promoter       hPGK promoter: human phosphoglycerate kinase 1 promoter
   7041..8062    +  CDS            HygR (fragment): hygromycin B phosphotransferase confers resistance to hygromycin
   8117..8234    +  misc_feature   cPPT/CTS: central polypurine tract and central termination sequence of HIV-1
   8300..8366    +  CDS            small t antigen (fragment): SV40 (simian virus 40) small t antigen
   8373..9551    +  promoter       EF-1α promoter: strong constitutive promoter for human elongation factor EF-1α
   9562..644     +  CDS            EGFP (across the origin): EGFP is a basic (constitutively fluorescent) green fluorescent protein published in 1996, derived from Aequorea victoria. It is reported to be a rapidly-maturing weak dimer with moderate acid sensitivity.
