[The description below was written by a language model from this plasmid's Addgene catalogue record and pLannotate feature annotations shown in this document.]
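Description:
pLX_TRC209 is a 9.6 kb lentiviral expression plasmid deposited as a control construct carrying a synthetic GFP insert. It is maintained in E. coli as a high-copy plasmid through a ColE1/pUC-type origin and is selected with ampicillin via the β-lactamase gene. The backbone also retains an f1 phage origin, an SV40 origin and poly(A) signal, T7 and T3 promoters, and remnants of the lac region (lac promoter/operator, CAP site, lacZα and lacI fragments) that are carry-overs from the parental cloning vector.

The viral portion has a third-generation, self-inactivating layout. An RSV enhancer/promoter fused to a truncated HIV-1 5' LTR drives Tat-independent transcription of the genomic RNA in packaging cells. It is followed by the Ψ packaging signal with a partial gag sequence, the Rev response element for nuclear export of the unspliced transcript, and a central polypurine tract that aids nuclear import of the proviral DNA. The ΔU3 3' LTR inactivates LTR promoter activity after integration.

Two independent cassettes sit between the LTRs. The human PGK promoter drives a hygromycin B phosphotransferase sequence (annotated as a fragment) for selection of transduced mammalian cells. The strong constitutive EF-1α promoter drives EGFP, whose coding sequence spans the numbering origin of the record. A WPRE downstream of EGFP enhances transcript stability and expression.

The record gives the purpose only as "control plasmid". The design is consistent with use as a fluorescent, hygromycin-selectable control for lentiviral ORF expression, for example to gauge transduction and expression. The cloning method is not stated.
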