Addgene plasmid #125715: pLX_TRC209
Purpose: control plasmid
Depositing lab: David Root. Depositing organization: Broad Institute.
Backbone
  Vector backbone: pLX_TRC209
  Vector type: Lentiviral
Growth in bacteria
  Bacterial resistance: Ampicillin, 100 μg/mL
  Growth temperature: 37°C
  Growth strain: DH5alpha
  Copy number: High Copy
Gene/Insert
  Gene/Insert name: GFP
  Species: Synthetic
  Cloning method: Unknown
  Sequencing primers: 5′ Unknown
Terms and licenses: Academic/Nonprofit Terms; Industry Terms: Not Available to Industry
How to cite: pLX_TRC209 was a gift from David Root (Addgene plasmid # 125715 ; http://n2t.net/addgene:125715 ; RRID:Addgene_125715)
